>Addgene plasmid #76444 | MERTK gRNA (BRDN0001145505) | addgene full sequence | sequence record 185850 | Addgene Assembled Sequence
CCCGGGTGCAAAGATGGATAAAGTTTTAAACAGAGAGGAATCTTTGCAGCTAATGGACCTTCTAGGTCTT
GAAAGGAGTGGGAATTGGCTCCGGTGCCCGTCAGTGGGCAGAGCGCACATCGCCCACAGTCCCCGAGAAG
TTGGGGGGAGGGGTCGGCAATTGATCCGGTGCCTAGAGAAGGTGGCGCGGGGTAAACTGGGAAAGTGATG
TCGTGTACTGGCTCCGCCTTTTTCCCGAGGGTGGGGGAGAACCGTATATAAGTGCAGTAGTCGCCGTGAA
CGTTCTTTTTCGCAACGGGTTTGCCGCCAGAACACAGGTAAGTGCCGTGTGTGGTTCCCGCGGGCCTGGC
CTCTTTACGGGTTATGGCCCTTGCGTGCCTTGAATTACTTCCACCTGGCTGCAGTACGTGATTCTTGATC
CCGAGCTTCGGGTTGGAAGTGGGTGGGAGAGTTCGAGGCCTTGCGCTTAAGGAGCCCCTTCGCCTCGTGC
TTGAGTTGAGGCCTGGCCTGGGCGCTGGGGCCGCCGCGTGCGAATCTGGTGGCACCTTCGCGCCTGTCTC
GCTGCTTTCGATAAGTCTCTAGCCATTTAAAATTTTTGATGACCTGCTGCGACGCTTTTTTTCTGGCAAG
ATAGTCTTGTAAATGCGGGCCAAGATCTGCACACTGGTATTTCGGTTTTTGGGGCCGCGGGCGGCGACGG
GGCCCGTGCGTCCCAGCGCACATGTTCGGCGAGGCGGGGCCTGCGAGCGCGGCCACCGAGAATCGGACGG
GGGTAGTCTCAAGCTGGCCGGCCTGCTCTGGTGCCTGGCCTCGCGCCGCCGTGTATCGCCCCGCCCTGGG
CGGCAAGGCTGGCCCGGTCGGCACCAGTTGCGTGAGCGGAAAGATGGCCGCTTCCCGGCCCTGCTGCAGG
GAGCTCAAAATGGAGGACGCGGCGCTCGGGAGAGCGGGCGGGTGAGTCACCCACACAAAGGAAAAGGGCC
TTTCCGTCCTCAGCCGTCGCTTCATGTGACTCCACGGAGTACCGGGCGCCGTCCAGGCACCTCGATTAGT
TCTCGAGCTTTTGGAGTACGTCGTCTTTAGGTTGGGGGGAGGGGTTTTATGCGATGGAGTTTCCCCACAC
TGAGTGGGTGGAGACTGAAGTTAGGCCAGCTTGGCACTTGATGTAATTCTCCTTGGAATTTGCCCTTTTT
GAGTTTGGATCTTGGTTCATTCTCAAGCCTCAGACAGTGGTTCAAAGTTTTTTTCTTCCATTTCAGGTGT
CGTGACGTACGGCCACCATGACCGAGTACAAGCCCACGGTGCGCCTCGCCACCCGCGACGACGTCCCCAG
GGCCGTACGCACCCTCGCCGCCGCGTTCGCCGACTACCCCGCCACGCGCCACACCGTCGATCCGGACCGC
CACATCGAGCGGGTCACCGAGCTGCAAGAACTCTTCCTCACGCGCGTCGGGCTCGACATCGGCAAGGTGT
GGGTCGCGGACGACGGCGCCGCCGTGGCGGTCTGGACCACGCCGGAGAGCGTCGAAGCGGGGGCGGTGTT
CGCCGAGATCGGCCCGCGCATGGCCGAGTTGAGCGGTTCCCGGCTGGCCGCGCAGCAACAGATGGAAGGC
CTCCTGGCGCCGCACCGGCCCAAGGAGCCCGCGTGGTTCCTGGCCACCGTCGGAGTCTCGCCCGACCACC
AGGGCAAGGGTCTGGGCAGCGCCGTCGTGCTCCCCGGAGTGGAGGCGGCCGAGCGCGCCGGGGTGCCCGC
CTTCCTGGAGACCTCCGCGCCCCGCAACCTCCCCTTCTACGAGCGGCTCGGCTTCACCGTCACCGCCGAC
GTCGAGGTGCCCGAAGGACCGCGCACCTGGTGCATGACCCGCAAGCCCGGTGCCTGAACGCGTTAAGTCG
ACAATCAACCTCTGGATTACAAAATTTGTGAAAGATTGACTGGTATTCTTAACTATGTTGCTCCTTTTAC
GCTATGTGGATACGCTGCTTTAATGCCTTTGTATCATGCTATTGCTTCCCGTATGGCTTTCATTTTCTCC
TCCTTGTATAAATCCTGGTTGCTGTCTCTTTATGAGGAGTTGTGGCCCGTTGTCAGGCAACGTGGCGTGG
TGTGCACTGTGTTTGCTGACGCAACCCCCACTGGTTGGGGCATTGCCACCACCTGTCAGCTCCTTTCCGG
GACTTTCGCTTTCCCCCTCCCTATTGCCACGGCGGAACTCATCGCCGCCTGCCTTGCCCGCTGCTGGACA
GGGGCTCGGCTGTTGGGCACTGACAATTCCGTGGTGTTGTCGGGGAAATCATCGTCCTTTCCTTGGCTGC
TCGCCTGTGTTGCCACCTGGATTCTGCGCGGGACGTCCTTCTGCTACGTCCCTTCGGCCCTCAATCCAGC
GGACCTTCCTTCCCGCGGCCTGCTGCCGGCTCTGCGGCCTCTTCCGCGTCTTCGCCTTCGCCCTCAGACG
AGTCGGATCTCCCTTTGGGCCGCCTCCCCGCGTCGACTTTAAGACCAATGACTTACAAGGCAGCTGTAGA
TCTTAGCCACTTTTTAAAAGAAAAGGGGGGACTGGAAGGGCTAATTCACTCCCAACGAAGACAAGATCTG
CTTTTTGCTTGTACTGGGTCTCTCTGGTTAGACCAGATCTGAGCCTGGGAGCTCTCTGGCTAACTAGGGA
ACCCACTGCTTAAGCCTCAATAAAGCTTGCCTTGAGTGCTTCAAGTAGTGTGTGCCCGTCTGTTGTGTGA
CTCTGGTAACTAGAGATCCCTCAGACCCTTTTAGTCAGTGTGGAAAATCTCTAGCAGTACGTATAGTAGT
TCATGTCATCTTATTATTCAGTATTTATAACTTGCAAAGAAATGAATATCAGAGAGTGAGAGGAACTTGT
TTATTGCAGCTTATAATGGTTACAAATAAAGCAATAGCATCACAAATTTCACAAATAAAGCATTTTTTTC
ACTGCATTCTAGTTGTGGTTTGTCCAAACTCATCAATGTATCTTATCATGTCTGGCTCTAGCTATCCCGC
CCCTAACTCCGCCCATCCCGCCCCTAACTCCGCCCAGTTCCGCCCATTCTCCGCCCCATGGCTGACTAAT
TTTTTTTATTTATGCAGAGGCCGAGGCCGCCTCGGCCTCTGAGCTATTCCAGAAGTAGTGAGGAGGCTTT
TTTGGAGGCCTAGGGACGTACCCAATTCGCCCTATAGTGAGTCGTATTACGCGCGCTCACTGGCCGTCGT
TTTACAACGTCGTGACTGGGAAAACCCTGGCGTTACCCAACTTAATCGCCTTGCAGCACATCCCCCTTTC
GCCAGCTGGCGTAATAGCGAAGAGGCCCGCACCGATCGCCCTTCCCAACAGTTGCGCAGCCTGAATGGCG
AATGGG
[124 nt withheld, positions 3367-3490]
C
[91 nt withheld, positions 3492-3582]
A
[49 nt withheld, positions 3584-3632]
CCTTTGACGTTGGAGTCCACGTTCTTT
[37 nt withheld, positions 3660-3696]
ACCCTATCTCGGTCTATTCTTTTGATTTATAAGGGATTTTGCCGATTTCGGCCTATTGGTTAAAAAATGA
GCTGATTTAACAAAAATTTAACGCGAATTTTAACAAAATATTAACGCTTACAATTTAGGTGGCACTTTTC
GGGGAAATGTGCGCGGAACCCCTATTTGTTTATTTTTCTAAATACATTCAAATATGTATCCGCTCATGAG
ACAATAACCCTGATAAATGCTTCAATAATATTGAAAAAGGAAGAGTATGAGTATTCAACATTTCCGTGTC
GCCCTTATTCCCTTTTTTGCGGCATTTTGCCTTCCTGTTTTTGCTCACCCAGAAACGCTGGTGAAAGTAA
AAGATGCTGAAGATCAGTTGGGTGCACGAGTGGGTTACATCGAACTGGATCTCAACAGCGGTAAGATCCT
TGAGAGTTTTCGCCCCGAAGAACGTTTTCCAATGATGAGCACTTTTAAAGTTCTGCTATGTGGCGCGGTA
TTATCCCGTATTGACGCCGGGCAAGAGCAACTCGGTCGCCGCATACACTATTCTCAGAATGACTTGGTTG
AGTACTCACCAGTCACAGAAAAGCATCTTACGGATGGCATGACAGTAAGAGAATTATGCAGTGCTGCCAT
AACCATGAGTGATAACACTGCGGCCAACTTACTTCTGACAACGATCGGAGGACCGAAGGAGCTAACCGCT
TTTTTGCACAACATGGGGGATCATGTAACTCGCCTTGATCGTTGGGAACCGGAGCTGAATGAAGCCATAC
CAAACGACGAGCGTGACACCACGATGCCTGTAGCAATGGCAACAACGTTGCGCAAACTATTAACTGGCGA
ACTACTTACTCTAGCTTCCCGGCAACAATTAATAGACTGGATGGAGGCGGATAAAGTTGCAGGACCACTT
CTGCGCTCGGCCCTTCCGGCTGGCTGGTTTATTGCTGATAAATCTGGAGCCGGTGAGCGTGGGTCTCGCG
GTATCATTGCAGCACTGGGGCCAGATGGTAAGCCCTCCCGTATCGTAGTTATCTACACGACGGGGAGTCA
GGCAACTATGGATGAACGAAATAGACAGATCGCTGAGATAGGTGCCTCACTGATTAAGCATTGGTAACTG
TCAGACCAAGTTTACTCATATATACTTTAGATTGATTTAAAACTTCATTTTTAATTTAAAAGGATCTAGG
TGAAGATCCTTTTTGATAATCTCATGACCAAAATCCCTTAACGTGAGTTTTCGTTCCACTGAGCGTCAGA
CCCCGTAGAAAAGATCAAAGGATCTTCTTGAGATCCTTTTTTTCTGCGCGTAATCTGCTGCTTGCAAACA
AAAAAACCACCGCTACCAGCGGTGGTTTGTTTGCCGGATCAAGAGCTACCAACTCTTTTTCCGAAGGTAA
CTGGCTTCAGCAGAGCGCAGATACCAAATACTGTTCTTCTAGTGTAGCCGTAGTTAGGCCACCACTTCAA
GAACTCTGTAGCACCGCCTACATACCTCGCTCTGCTAATCCTGTTACCAGTGGCTGCTGCCAGTGGCGAT
AAGTCGTGTCTTACCGGGTTGGACTCAAGACGATAGTTACCGGATAAGGCGCAGCGGTCGGGCTGAACGG
GGGGTTCGTGCACACAGCCCAGCTTGGAGCGAACGACCTACACCGAACTGAGATACCTACAGCGTGAGCT
ATGAGAAAGCGCCACGCTTCCCGAAGGGAGAAAGGCGGACAGGTATCCGGTAAGCGGCAGGGTCGGAACA
GGAGAGCGCACGAGGGAGCTTCCAGGGGGAAACGCCTGGTATCTTTATAGTCCTGTCGGGTTTCGCCACC
TCTGACTTGAGCGTCGATTTTTGTGATGCTCGTCAGGGGGGCGGAGCCTATGGAAAAACGCCAGCAACGC
GGCCTTTTTACGGTTCCTGGCCTTTTGCTGGCCTTTTGCTCACATGTTCTTTCCTGCGTTATCCCCTGAT
TCTGTGGATAACCGTATTACCGCCTTTGAGTGAGCTGATACCGCTCGCCGCAGCCGAACGACCGAGCGCA
GCGAGTCAGTGAGCGAGGAAGCGGAAGAGCGCCCAATACGCAAACCGCCTCTCCCCGCGCGTTGGCCGAT
TCATTAATGCAGCTGGCACGACAGGTTTCCCGACTGGAAAGCGGGCAGTGAGCGCAACGCAATTAATGTG
AGTTAGCTCACTCATTAGGCACCCCAGGCTTTACACTTTATGCTTCCGGCTCGTATGTTGTGTGGAATTG
TGAGCGGATAACAATTTCACACAGGAAACAGCTATGACCATGATTACGCCAAGCGCGCAATTAACCCTCA
CTAAAGGGAACAAAAGCTGGAGCTGCAAGCTTAATGTAGTCTTATGCAATACTCTTGTAGTCTTGCAACA
TGGTAACGATGAGTTAGCAACATGCCTTACAAGGAGAGAAAAAGCACCGTGCATGCCGATTGGTGGAAGT
AAGGTGGTACGATCGTGCCTTATTAGGAAGGCAACAGACGGGTCTGACATGGATTGGACGAACCACTGAA
TTGCCGCATTGCAGAGATATTGTATTTAAGTGCCTAGCTCGATACATAAACGGGTCTCTCTGGTTAGACC
AGATCTGAGCCTGGGAGCTCTCTGGCTAACTAGGGAACCCACTGCTTAAGCCTCAATAAAGCTTGCCTTG
AGTGCTTCAAGTAGTGTGTGCCCGTCTGTTGTGTGACTCTGGTAACTAGAGATCCCTCAGACCCTTTTAG
TCAGTGTGGAAAATCTCTAGCAGTGGCGCCCGAACAGGGACTTGAAAGCGAAAGGGAAACCAGAGGAGCT
CTCTCGACGCAGGACTCGGCTTGCTGAAGCGCGCACGGCAAGAGGCGAGGGGCGGCGACTGGTGAGTACG
CCAAAAATTTTGACTAGCGGAGGCTAGAAGGAGAGAGATGGGTGCGAGAGCGTCAGTATTAAGCGGGGGA
GAATTAGATCGCGATGGGAAAAAATTCGGTTAAGGCCAGGGGGAAAGAAAAAATATAAATTAAAACATAT
AGTATGGGCAAGCAGGGAGCTAGAACGATTCGCAGTTAATCCTGGCCTGTTAGAAACATCAGAAGGCTGT
AGACAAATACTGGGACAGCTACAACCATCCCTTCAGACAGGATCAGAAGAACTTAGATCATTATATAATA
CAGTAGCAACCCTCTATTGTGTGCATCAAAGGATAGAGATAAAAGACACCAAGGAAGCTTTAGACAAGAT
AGAGGAAGAGCAAAACAAAAGTAAGACCACCGCACAGCAAGCGGCCGCTGATCTTCAGACCTGGAGGAGG
AGATATGAGGGACAATTGGAGAAGTGAATTATATAAATATAAAGTAGTAAAAATTGAACCATTAGGAGTA
GCACCCACCAAGGCAAAGAGAAGAGTGGTGCAGAGAGAAAAAAGAGCAGTGGGAATAGGAGCTTTGTTCC
TTGGGTTCTTGGGAGCAGCAGGAAGCACTATGGGCGCAGCGTCAATGACGCTGACGGTACAGGCCAGACA
ATTATTGTCTGGTATAGTGCAGCAGCAGAACAATTTGCTGAGGGCTATTGAGGCGCAACAGCATCTGTTG
CAACTCACAGTCTGGGGCATCAAGCAGCTCCAGGCAAGAATCCTGGCTGTGGAAAGATACCTAAAGGATC
AACAGCTCCTGGGGATTTGGGGTTGCTCTGGAAAACTCATTTGCACCACTGCTGTGCCTTGGAATGCTAG
TTGGAGTAATAAATCTCTGGAACAGATTTGGAATCACACGACCTGGATGGAGTGGGACAGAGAAATTAAC
AATTACACAAGCTTAATACACTCCTTAATTGAAGAATCGCAAAACCAGCAAGAAAAGAATGAACAAGAAT
TATTGGAATTAGATAAATGGGCAAGTTTGTGGAATTGGTTTAACATAACAAATTGGCTGTGGTATATAAA
ATTATTCATAATGATAGTAGGAGGCTTGGTAGGTTTAAGAATAGTTTTTGCTGTACTTTCTATAGTGAAT
AGAGTTAGGCAGGGATATTCACCATTATCGTTTCAGACCCACCTCCCAACCCCGAGGGGACCCAGAGAGG
GCCTATTTCCCATGATTCCTTCATATTTGCATATACGATACAAGGCTGTTAGAGAGATAATTAGAATTAA
TTTGACTGTAAACACAAAGATATTAGTACAAAATACGTGACGTAGAAAGTAATAATTTCTTGGGTAGTTT
GCAGTTTTAAAATTATGTTTTAAAATGGACTATCATATGCTTACCGTAACTTGAAAGTATTTCGATTTCT
TGGCTTTATATATCTTGTGGAAAGGACGAAACACCGTCAGGCTGCTTAGTAAAGTGGTTTTAGAGCTAGA
AATAGCAAGTTAAAATAAGGCTAGTCCGTTATCAACTTGAAAAAGTGGCACCGAGTCGGTGCTTTTTTAA
GCTTGGCGTAACTAGATCTTGAGACAAATGGCAGTATTCATCCACAATTTTAAAAGAAAAGGGGGGATTG
GGGGGTACAGTGCAGGGGAAAGAATAGTAGACATAATAGCAACAGACATACAAACTAAAGAATTACAAAA
ACAAATTACAAAAATTCAAAATTTTCGGGTTTATTACAGGGACAGCAGAGATCCACTTTGGCGCCGGCTC
GAGGGGG
Features (pLannotate 1.2.2; 29 found; start..end, strand, type, name):
     14..80      +  CDS            small t antigen (fragment): SV40 (simian virus 40) small t antigen
    106..317     +  promoter       EF-1α core promoter: core promoter for human elongation factor EF-1α
    318..1256    +  intron         EF-1α intron A: intron upstream of the start codon of human EF-1α
   1278..1877    +  CDS            PuroR (fragment): puromycin N-acetyltransferase; pac from Streptomyces; confers resistance to puromycin
   1893..2481    +  misc_feature   WPRE: woodchuck hepatitis virus posttranscriptional regulatory element
   2532..2551    +  misc_feature   cPPT/CTS (fragment): central polypurine tract and central termination sequence of HIV-1
   2553..2786    +  LTR            3' LTR (ΔU3): self-inactivating 3' long terminal repeat (LTR) from HIV-1
   2864..2985    +  polyA_signal   SV40 poly(A) signal: SV40 polyadenylation signal
   3025..3160    +  rep_origin     SV40 ori: SV40 origin of replication
   3181..3199    -  promoter       T7 promoter: promoter for bacteriophage T7 RNA polymerase
   3207..3362    +  CDS            lacZα (fragment): LacZα fragment of β-galactosidase; lacZ fragment
   3367..3795    +  rep_origin     f1 ori (sequence partly withheld): f1 bacteriophage origin of replication; arrow indicates direction of (+) strand synthesis
   3848..3952    +  promoter       AmpR promoter: bla
   3953..4813    +  CDS            AmpR: β-lactamase; bla; confers resistance to ampicillin, carbenicillin, and related antibiotics
   4984..5572    +  rep_origin     ori: high-copy-number ColE1/pMB1/pBR322/pUC origin of replication
   5755..5847    +  CDS            lacI (fragment): lac repressor; lacI; The lac repressor binds to the lac operator to inhibit transcription in E. coli. This inhibition can be relieved by adding lactose or isopropyl-β-D-thiogalactopyranoside (IPTG).
   5860..5881    +  protein_bind   CAP binding site: CAP binding activates transcription in the presence of cAMP. E. coli catabolite activator protein
   5896..5926    +  promoter       lac promoter: promoter for the E. coli lac operon
   5934..5950    +  protein_bind   lac operator: The lac repressor binds to the lac operator to inhibit transcription in E. coli. This inhibition can be relieved by adding lactose or isopropyl-β-D-thiogalactopyranoside (IPTG). lac repressor encoded by lacI
   5995..6013    +  promoter       T3 promoter: promoter for bacteriophage T3 RNA polymerase
   6041..6267    +  promoter       RSV promoter: Rous sarcoma virus enhancer/promoter
   6268..6448    +  LTR            5' LTR (truncated): truncated 5' long terminal repeat (LTR) from HIV-1
   6495..6620    +  misc_feature   HIV-1 Ψ: packaging signal of human immunodeficiency virus type 1
   6604..6967    +  CDS            HIV-1 gag (fragment): gag protein from human immunodeficiency virus 1; gag
   7113..7346    +  misc_feature   RRE: The Rev response element (RRE) of HIV-1 allows for Rev-dependent mRNA export from the nucleus to the cytoplasm.
   7723..7749    +  CDS            Rev (fragment): human immunodeficiency virus 1 (HIV-1) Rev protein; rev; enhances nuclear export of unspliced and incompletely spliced viral mRNAs
   7753..7993    +  promoter       U6 promoter: RNA polymerase III promoter for human U6 snRNA
   8023..8098    +  misc_RNA       gRNA scaffold: guide RNA scaffold for the Streptococcus pyogenes CRISPR/Cas9 system
   8154..8271    +  misc_feature   cPPT/CTS: central polypurine tract and central termination sequence of HIV-1
