[The description below was written by a language model from this plasmid's Addgene catalogue record and pLannotate feature annotations shown in this document.]
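Description:
MERTK gRNA (BRDN0001145505) is a third-generation lentiviral CRISPR guide plasmid built on the lentiGuide-Puro backbone, carrying a single guide RNA designed against human MERTK (the MER receptor tyrosine kinase, reference transcript NM_006343.2). It belongs to a set of guides targeting the human kinome. The 8.3 kb plasmid is maintained in E. coli at high copy through a ColE1/pUC-type origin with ampicillin selection (AmpR). The backbone also retains an f1 origin, an SV40 origin and poly(A) signal, and remnants of a lac/T7/T3 cloning region.

The viral portion is arranged for Tat-independent packaging. An RSV promoter drives a truncated HIV-1 5' LTR, followed by the Ψ packaging signal with a partial gag sequence and the Rev response element. At the other end, a self-inactivating ΔU3 3' LTR removes viral promoter activity after integration.

Between the LTRs, the human U6 RNA polymerase III promoter transcribes the MERTK-specific spacer fused to the Streptococcus pyogenes gRNA scaffold. A cPPT/CTS element, which aids nuclear import of the viral genome, lies downstream of the scaffold. A separate Pol II cassette uses the EF-1α core promoter with its intron A to express puromycin N-acetyltransferase, and a WPRE after it enhances transcript expression. This cassette allows puromycin selection of transduced mammalian cells.

The plasmid does not encode Cas9. It is meant to be packaged into lentivirus and delivered to cells that already express Cas9 or that are co-transduced with a separate Cas9 vector such as lentiCas9-Blast. The typical use is knockout of MERTK for loss-of-function studies.
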