Addgene plasmid #76444: MERTK gRNA (BRDN0001145505)
Purpose: 3rd generation lentiviral gRNA plasmid targeting human MERTK
Depositing lab: John Doench & David Root. Depositing organization: Broad Institute. Publication: Optimized sgRNA design to maximize activity and minimize off-target effects of CRISPR-Cas9. Doench JG, Fusi N, Sullender M, Hegde M, Vaimberg EW, Donovan KF, Smith I, Tothova Z, Wilen C, Orchard R, Virgin HW, Listgarten J, Root DE. Nat Biotechnol. 2016 Jan 18. doi: 10.1038/nbt.3437. PubMed 26780180.
Backbone
  Vector backbone: lentiGuide-Puro
  Backbone manufacturer: Zhang Lab (Addgene plasmid # 52963)
  Vector type: Mammalian Expression, Lentiviral, CRISPR
  Selectable markers: Puromycin
Growth in bacteria
  Bacterial resistance: Ampicillin, 100 μg/mL
  Growth temperature: 37°C
  Growth strain: DH5alpha
  Copy number: High Copy
Gene/Insert
  Gene/Insert name: MERTK (alt names: MERTK; NM_006343.2)
  gRNA/shRNA sequence: TCAGGCTGCTTAGTAAAGTG
  Species: H. sapiens (human)
  Entrez Gene: MERTK (a.k.a. MER, RP38, Tyro12, c-Eyk, c-mer)
  Promoter: hU6
  Cloning method: Unknown
  Sequencing primers: 5′ U6-F; 3′ pS2-R
Terms and licenses: Academic/Nonprofit Terms; Industry Terms: Not Available to Industry
Depositor comments: The gRNA was designed to target the following Genbank reference sequence(s): NM_006343.2. Note that this plasmid does NOT contain Cas9. It should be used in conjunction with lentiCas9-Blast (Addgene #52962) or otherwise with cell lines already expressing Cas9. Browse the full kinome gRNA library at http://www.addgene.org/pooled-library/broadgpp-human-kinome/ or visit http://www.broadinstitute.org/rnai/public/ for detailed protocols and information.
How to cite: MERTK gRNA (BRDN0001145505) was a gift from John Doench & David Root (Addgene plasmid # 76444 ; http://n2t.net/addgene:76444 ; RRID:Addgene_76444)
