>Addgene plasmid #76444 | MERTK gRNA (BRDN0001145505) | depositor partial sequence | sequence record 143904 | Target Sequence
TCAGGCTGCTTAGTAAAGTG
