>Addgene plasmid #76444 | MERTK gRNA (BRDN0001145505) | addgene partial sequence | sequence record 185849 | hU6-F
TAGAAAGTAATAATTTCTTGGGTAGTTTGCAGTTTTAAAATTATGTTTTAAAATGGACTATCATATGCTT
ACCGTAACTTGAAAGTATTTCGATTTCTTGGCTTTATATATCTTGTGGAAAGGACGAAACACCGTCAGGC
TGCTTAGTAAAGTGGTTTTAGAGCTAGAAATAGCAAGTTAAAATAAGGCTAGTCCGTTATCAACTTGAAA
AAGTGGCACCGAGTCGGTGCTTTTTTAAGCTTGGCGTAACTAGATCTTGAGACAAATGGCAGTATTCATC
CACAATTTTAAAAGAAAAGGGGGGATTGGGGGGTACAGTGCAGGGGAAAGAATAGTAGACATAATAGCAA
CAGACATACAAACTAAAGAATTACAAAAACAAATTACAAAAATTCAAAATTTTCGGGTTTATTACAGGGA
CAGCAGAGATCCACTTTGGCGCCGGCTCGAGGGGGCCCGGGTGCAAAGATGGATAAAGTTTTAAACAGAG
AGGAATCTTTGCAGCTAATGGACCTTCTAGGTCTTGAAAGGAGTGGGAATTGGCTCCGGTGCCCGTCAGT
GGGCAGAGCG
